Addgene plasmid #128472: S8_attL1-N-term-EGFP-attL2
Purpose: EGFP entry clones
Depositing lab: Lindy Barrett. Depositing organization: Broad Institute. Publication: A multiplexed gRNA piggyBac transposon system facilitates efficient induction of CRISPRi and CRISPRa in human pluripotent stem cells. Hazelbaker DZ, Beccard A, Angelini G, Mazzucato P, Messana A, Lam D, Eggan K, Barrett LE. Sci Rep. 2020 Jan 20;10(1):635. doi: 10.1038/s41598-020-57500-1. PubMed 31959800.
Backbone
  Vector backbone: pUC57 Kan
  Backbone manufacturer: Genewiz
  Backbone size w/o insert (bp): 2579
  Vector type: Bacterial Expression
Growth in bacteria
  Bacterial resistance: Kanamycin, 50 μg/mL
  Growth temperature: 37°C
  Growth strain: DH5alpha
  Copy number: High Copy
Gene/Insert
  Gene/Insert name: EGFP entry clones
  Species: Synthetic
  Cloning method: Restriction Enzyme; 5′ cloning site Unknown (unknown if destroyed)
Terms and licenses: Academic/Nonprofit Terms; Industry Terms: Not Available to Industry
How to cite: S8_attL1-N-term-EGFP-attL2 was a gift from Lindy Barrett (Addgene plasmid # 128472 ; http://n2t.net/addgene:128472 ; RRID:Addgene_128472)
