[The description below was written by a language model from this plasmid's Addgene catalogue record and pLannotate feature annotations shown in this document.]
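Description:
S8_attL1-N-term-EGFP-attL2 is a Gateway entry clone built on the pUC57-Kan cloning backbone, carrying a synthetic EGFP coding sequence flanked by attL1 and attL2 recombination sites. The sequenced plasmid is about 3.6 kb. It is propagated in E. coli through a high-copy ColE1/pUC-type origin and selected with kanamycin, with the aph(3')-Ia resistance gene driven by the AmpR (bla) promoter. The remaining annotations are typical pUC-derived backbone remnants: short fragments of rop, the bom region, lacI and lacZα, together with the lac promoter, lac operator and CAP binding site that flank the cloning region into which the attL cassette was inserted.

The payload is the mammalian codon-optimized EGFP open reading frame, annotated as a near-complete fragment, sitting immediately between attL1 and attL2. No eukaryotic promoter, polyadenylation signal or other expression element lies inside the att-flanked segment, and the lac promoter is positioned outside attL2 facing the cassette in the opposite sense to EGFP. Although the catalogue lists the vector type as bacterial expression, the plasmid is therefore best understood as a donor module rather than an expression construct. In an LR Clonase reaction, the attL sites recombine with matching attR sites in a destination vector, transferring EGFP directionally into that vector's expression context. The "N-term" in the name suggests a version intended to place EGFP at the amino-terminal position of a fusion, though the record does not spell this out. The associated publication describes a multiplexed gRNA piggyBac transposon system for CRISPRi and CRISPRa in human pluripotent stem cells, so this clone presumably served as a building block for assembling those vectors.
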