Features (pLannotate 1.2.2; 13 found; start..end, strand, type, name):
      1..36      +  CDS            rop (fragment): Rop protein, which maintains plasmids at low copy number; rop
    138..237     +  misc_feature   bom (fragment): basis of mobility region from pBR322
    243..400     -  CDS            lacZα (fragment): LacZα fragment of β-galactosidase; lacZ fragment
    446..545     +  protein_bind   attL1: mutant version of attL; recombination site for the Gateway® LR reaction LR Clonase™
    548..1266    +  CDS            EGFP (fragment): the original enhanced GFP (Yang et al., 1996) mammalian codon-optimized
   1274..1373    -  protein_bind   attL2: mutant version of attL; recombination site for the Gateway® LR reaction LR Clonase™
   1432..1448    -  protein_bind   lac operator: The lac repressor binds to the lac operator to inhibit transcription in E. coli. This inhibition can be relieved by adding lactose or isopropyl-β-D-thiogalactopyranoside (IPTG). lac repressor encoded by lacI
   1456..1486    -  promoter       lac promoter: promoter for the E. coli lac operon
   1501..1522    -  protein_bind   CAP binding site: CAP binding activates transcription in the presence of cAMP. E. coli catabolite activator protein
   1535..1627    -  CDS            lacI (fragment): lac repressor; lacI; The lac repressor binds to the lac operator to inhibit transcription in E. coli. This inhibition can be relieved by adding lactose or isopropyl-β-D-thiogalactopyranoside (IPTG).
   1810..2398    -  rep_origin     ori: high-copy-number ColE1/pMB1/pBR322/pUC origin of replication
   2569..3384    -  CDS            KanR: aminoglycoside phosphotransferase; aph(3')-Ia; confers resistance to kanamycin in bacteria or G418 (Geneticin®) in eukaryotes
   3385..3489    -  promoter       AmpR promoter: bla
>Addgene plasmid #128472 | S8_attL1-N-term-EGFP-attL2 | addgene full sequence | sequence record 254541 | Addgene NGS Result
CTCGCGCGTTTCGGTGATGACGGTGAAAACCTCTGACACATGCAGCTCCCGGAGACGGTCACAGCTTGTC
TGTAAGCGGATGCCGGGAGCAGACAAGCCCGTCAGGGCGCGTCAGCGGGTGTTGGCGGGTGTCGGGGCTG
GCTTAACTATGCGGCATCAGAGCAGATTGTACTGAGAGTGCACCATATGCGGTGTGAAATACCGCACAGA
TGCGTAAGGAGAAAATACCGCATCAGGCGCCATTCGCCATTCAGGCTGCGCAACTGTTGGGAAGGGCGAT
CGGTGCGGGCCTCTTCGCTATTACGCCAGCTGGCGAAAGGGGGATGTGCTGCAAGGCGATTAAGTTGGGT
AACGCCAGGGTTTTCCCAGTCACGACGTTGTAAAACGACGGCCAGTGAATTGACGCGTATTGGGATCAGT
GAATTGACGCGTATTGGGATGGAACCAAATAATGATTTTATTTTGACTGATAGTGACCTGTTCGTTGCAA
CAAATTGATGAGCAATGCTTTTTTATAATGCCAACTTTGTACAAAAAAGCAGGCTCCATGGTGAGCAAGG
GCGAGGAGCTGTTCACCGGGGTGGTGCCCATCCTGGTCGAGCTGGACGGCGACGTAAACGGCCACAAGTT
CAGCGTGTCCGGCGAGGGCGAGGGCGATGCCACCTACGGCAAGCTGACCCTGAAGTTCATCTGCACCACC
GGCAAGCTGCCCGTGCCCTGGCCCACCCTCGTGACCACCCTGACCTACGGCGTGCAGTGCTTCAGCCGCT
ACCCCGACCACATGAAGCAGCACGACTTCTTCAAGTCCGCCATGCCCGAAGGCTACGTCCAGGAGCGCAC
CATCTTCTTCAAGGACGACGGCAACTACAAGACCCGCGCCGAGGTGAAGTTCGAGGGCGACACCCTGGTG
AACCGCATCGAGCTGAAGGGCATCGACTTCAAGGAGGACGGCAACATCCTGGGGCACAAGCTGGAGTACA
ACTACAACAGCCACAACGTCTATATCATGGCCGACAAGCAGAAGAACGGCATCAAGGCCAACTTCAAGAT
CCGCCACAACATCGAGGACGGCAGCGTGCAGCTCGCCGACCACTACCAGCAGAACACCCCCATCGGCGAC
GGCCCCGTGCTGCTGCCCGACAACCACTACCTGAGCACCCAGTCCGCCCTGAGCAAAGACCCCAACGAGA
AGCGCGATCACATGGTCCTGCTGGAGTTCGTGACCGCCGCCGGGATCACTCTCGGCATGGACGAGCTGTA
CAAGTAGTAATGAACCCAGCTTTCTTGTACAAAGTTGGCATTATAAGAAAGCATTGCTTATCAATTTGTT
GCAACGAACAGGTCACTATCAGTCAAAATAAAATCATTATTTGATCCCAATGGCGCGCCGAGCTTGGCTC
GAGCATGGTCATAGCTGTTTCCTGTGTGAAATTGTTATCCGCTCACAATTCCACACAACATACGAGCCGG
AAGCATAAAGTGTAAAGCCTGGGGTGCCTAATGAGTGAGCTAACTCACATTAATTGCGTTGCGCTCACTG
CCCGCTTTCCAGTCGGGAAACCTGTCGTGCCAGCTGCATTAATGAATCGGCCAACGCGCGGGGAGAGGCG
GTTTGCGTATTGGGCGCTCTTCCGCTTCCTCGCTCACTGACTCGCTGCGCTCGGTCGTTCGGCTGCGGCG
AGCGGTATCAGCTCACTCAAAGGCGGTAATACGGTTATCCACAGAATCAGGGGATAACGCAGGAAAGAAC
ATGTGAGCAAAAGGCCAGCAAAAGGCCAGGAACCGTAAAAAGGCCGCGTTGCTGGCGTTTTTCCATAGGC
TCCGCCCCCCTGACGAGCATCACAAAAATCGACGCTCAAGTCAGAGGTGGCGAAACCCGACAGGACTATA
AAGATACCAGGCGTTTCCCCCTGGAAGCTCCCTCGTGCGCTCTCCTGTTCCGACCCTGCCGCTTACCGGA
TACCTGTCCGCCTTTCTCCCTTCGGGAAGCGTGGCGCTTTCTCATAGCTCACGCTGTAGGTATCTCAGTT
CGGTGTAGGTCGTTCGCTCCAAGCTGGGCTGTGTGCACGAACCCCCCGTTCAGCCCGACCGCTGCGCCTT
ATCCGGTAACTATCGTCTTGAGTCCAACCCGGTAAGACACGACTTATCGCCACTGGCAGCAGCCACTGGT
AACAGGATTAGCAGAGCGAGGTATGTAGGCGGTGCTACAGAGTTCTTGAAGTGGTGGCCTAACTACGGCT
ACACTAGAAGAACAGTATTTGGTATCTGCGCTCTGCTGAAGCCAGTTACCTTCGGAAAAAGAGTTGGTAG
CTCTTGATCCGGCAAACAAACCACCGCTGGTAGCGGTGGTTTTTTTGTTTGCAAGCAGCAGATTACGCGC
AGAAAAAAAGGATCTCAAGAAGATCCTTTGATCTTTTCTACGGGGTCTGACGCTCAGTGGAACGAAAACT
CACGTTAAGGGATTTTGGTCATGAGATTATCAAAAAGGATCTTCACCTAGATCCTTTTAAATTAAAAATG
AAGTTTTAAATCAATCTAAAGTATATATGAGTAAACTTGGTCTGACAGTTAGAAAAACTCATCGAGCATC
AAATGAAACTGCAATTTATTCATATCAGGATTATCAATACCATATTTTTGAAAAAGCCGTTTCTGTAATG
AAGGAGAAAACTCACCGAGGCAGTTCCATAGGATGGCAAGATCCTGGTATCGGTCTGCGATTCCGACTCG
TCCAACATCAATACAACCTATTAATTTCCCCTCGTCAAAAATAAGGTTATCAAGTGAGAAATCACCATGA
GTGACGACTGAATCCGGTGAGAATGGCAAAAGTTTATGCATTTCTTTCCAGACTTGTTCAACAGGCCAGC
CATTACGCTCGTCATCAAAATCACTCGCATCAACCAAACCGTTATTCATTCGTGATTGCGCCTGAGCGAG
ACGAAATACGCGATCGCTGTTAAAAGGACAATTACAAACAGGAATCGAATGCAACCGGCGCAGGAACACT
GCCAGCGCATCAACAATATTTTCACCTGAATCAGGATATTCTTCTAATACCTGGAATGCTGTTTTCCCAG
GGATCGCAGTGGTGAGTAACCATGCATCATCAGGAGTACGGATAAAATGCTTGATGGTCGGAAGAGGCAT
AAATTCCGTCAGCCAGTTTAGTCTGACCATCTCATCTGTAACATCATTGGCAACGCTACCTTTGCCATGT
TTCAGAAACAACTCTGGCGCATCGGGCTTCCCATACAATCGATAGATTGTCGCACCTGATTGCCCGACAT
TATCGCGAGCCCATTTATACCCATATAAATCAGCATCCATGTTGGAATTTAATCGCGGCCTAGAGCAAGA
CGTTTCCCGTTGAATATGGCTCATACTCTTCCTTTTTCAATATTATTGAAGCATTTATCAGGGTTATTGT
CTCATGAGCGGATACATATTTGAATGTATTTAGAAAAATAAACAAATAGGGGTTCCGCGCACATTTCCCC
GAAAAGTGCCACCTGACGTCTAAGAAACCATTATTATCATGACATTAACCTATAAAAATAGGCGTATCAC
GAGGCCCTTTCGT
