>Addgene plasmid #128472 | S8_attL1-N-term-EGFP-attL2 | depositor partial sequence | sequence record 246241 | partial sequence
CAAATAATGATTTTATTTTGACTGATAGTGACCTGTTCGTTGCAACAAATTGATGAGCAATGCTTTTTTA
TAATGCCAACTTTGTACAAAAAAGCAGGCTCCATGGTGAGCAAGGGCGAGGAGCTGTTCACCGGGGTGGT
GCCCATCCTGGTCGAGCTGGACGGCGACGTAAACGGCCACAAGTTCAGCGTGTCCGGCGAGGGCGAGGGC
GATGCCACCTACGGCAAGCTGACCCTGAAGTTCATCTGCACCACCGGCAAGCTGCCCGTGCCCTGGCCCA
CCCTCGTGACCACCCTGACCTACGGCGTGCAGTGCTTCAGCCGCTACCCCGACCACATGAAGCAGCACGA
CTTCTTCAAGTCCGCCATGCCCGAAGGCTACGTCCAGGAGCGCACCATCTTCTTCAAGGACGACGGCAAC
TACAAGACCCGCGCCGAGGTGAAGTTCGAGGGCGACACCCTGGTGAACCGCATCGAGCTGAAGGGCATCG
ACTTCAAGGAGGACGGCAACATCCTGGGGCACAAGCTGGAGTACAACTACAACAGCCACAACGTCTATAT
CATGGCCGACAAGCAGAAGAACGGCATCAAGGCCAACTTCAAGATCCGCCACAACATCGAGGACGGCAGC
GTGCAGCTCGCCGACCACTACCAGCAGAACACCCCCATCGGCGACGGCCCCGTGCTGCTGCCCGACAACC
ACTACCTGAGCACCCAGTCCGCCCTGAGCAAAGACCCCAACGAGAAGCGCGATCACATGGTCCTGCTGGA
GTTCGTGACCGCCGCCGGGATCACTCTCGGCATGGACGAGCTGTACAAGTAGTAATGAACCCAGCTTTCT
TGTACAAAGTTGGCATTATAAGAAAGCATTGCTTATCAATTTGTTGCAACGAACAGGTCACTATCAGTCA
AAATAAAATCATTATTTG
